>Addgene plasmid #50881 | pcDNA3.1 Flag YFP hNKCC1 N680C (NT468) | depositor full sequence | sequence record 76354 | Full Sequence
GCTAGCCCGGGCACGGCCGCCACCATGGGAGACTACAAAGACCATGACGGTGATTATAAAGATCACGACA
TCGACTACAAGGATGACGATGACAAGGGTGACCCTACCGTCAGCAAGGGCGAGGAGCTGTTCACCGGGGT
GGTGCCCATCCTGGTCGAGCTGGACGGCGACGTAAACGGCCACAAGTTCAGCGTGTCCGGCGAGGGCGAG
GGCGATGCCACCTACGGCAAGCTGACCCTGAAGTTCATCTGCACCACCGGCAAGCTGCCCGTGCCCTGGC
CCACCCTCGTGACCACCTTCGGCTACGGCCTGATGTGCTTCGCCCGCTACCCCGACCACATGAAGCAGCA
CGACTTCTTCAAGTCCGCCATGCCCGAAGGCTACGTCCAGGAGCGCACCATCTTCTTCAAGGACGACGGC
AACTACAAGACCCGCGCCGAGGTGAAGTTCGAGGGCGACACCCTGGTGAACCGCATCGAGCTGAAGGGCA
TCGACTTCAAGGAGGACGGCAACATCCTAGGGCACAAGCTGGAGTACAACTACAACAGCCACAACGTTTA
TATCATGGCCGACAAGCAGAAGAACGGCATCAAGGTGAACTTCAAGATCCGCCACAACATCGAGGACGGC
AGCGTGCAGCTCGCCGACCACTACCAGCAGAACACCCCCATCGGCGACGGCCCCGTGCTGCTGCCCGACA
ACCACTACCTGAGCTACCAGTCCAAACTGAGCAAAGACCCCAACGAGAAGCGCGATCACATGGTCCTGCT
GGAGTTCGTGACCGCCGCCGGGATCACTCTCGGCATGGACGAGCTCTACAAGGGTGACCTGGAGCCGAGG
CCCACGGCTCCTAGCTCCGGCGCGCCAGGCCTCGCCGGAGTCGGCGAAACGCCGAGCGCCGCTGCGCTGG
CCGCAGCCAGGGTGGAACTGCCCGGAACCGCTGTGCCCTCGGTGCCGGAGGATGCTGCGCCCGCGAGCCG
GGACGGGGGCGGGGTCCGCGATGAGGGACCAGCCGCCGCCGGTGACGGCCTGGGCAGACCCTTGGGGCCT
ACCCCGAGCCAGAGCCGTTTCCAGGTGGACCTCGTTTCCGAGAACGCAGGGCGGGCTGCTGCTGCGGCGG
CGGCGGCTGCTGCGGCCGCCGCCGCTGCTGGTGCCGGGGCGGGGGCCAAGCAGACTCCTGCCGACGGGGA
AGCCAGCGGCGAGAGCGAGCCAGCTAAAGGCAGCGAGGAAGCCAAAGGCCGCTTCCGCGTTAACTTCGTA
GATCCTGCTGCCAGCTCGTCCGCAGAAGATAGCCTGTCAGATGCCGCCGGGGTCGGAGTCGATGGACCCA
ACGTGAGCTTCCAGAACGGCGGGGACACGGTACTGAGCGAGGGCAGCAGCCTCCATTCCGGTGGCGGCGG
CGGCTCCGGCCACCACCAGCACTACTATTATGATACCCACACCAACACCTACTATCTGCGCACCTTCGGC
CACAACACAATGGACGCGGTACCCAGGATCGACCACTACCGGCACACAGCCGCGCAGCTCGGCGAGAAGC
TGCTCCGGCCTAGCCTGGCCGAGCTGCATGACGAGCTGGAAAAGGAACCTTTTGAGGATGGCTTTGCAAA
TGGGGAAGAAAGCACTCCAACACGTGATGCTGTGGTCACGTACACGGCCGAAAGTAAAGGAGTCGTGAAG
TTTGGCTGGATCAAGGGTGTACTAGTACGTTGTATGTTAAACATTTGGGGTGTGATGCTTTTCATTCGTC
TCTCATGGATTGTGGGACAAGCTGGAATTGGTCTATCAGTCCTTGTAATAATGATGGCTACTGTTGTGAC
AACTATCACAGGATTGTCCACTAGCGCCATCGCAACTAATGGATTTGTAAGGGGAGGCGGCGCATATTAT
TTAATATCTAGAAGTCTAGGGCCTGAATTTGGTGGTGCCATTGGTCTAATCTTCGCCTTTGCCAACGCTG
TTGCTGTTGCTATGTATGTGGTTGGATTTGCAGAAACCGTGGTGGAGTTGCTGAAAGAACATTCCATTCT
TATGATAGATGAAATCAATGACATCCGGATTATTGGAGCCATTACAGTCGTGATTCTTTTAGGTATCTCA
GTAGCCGGTATGGAGTGGGAAGCAAAAGCTCAGATTGTTCTTTTGGTGATCCTACTTCTTGCTATTGGTG
ATTTCGTCATAGGAACATTTATCCCACTCGAGAGCAAGAAGCCAAAAGGGTTTTTTGGCTATAAATCTGA
AATCTTTAATGAGAACTTTGGCCCCGATTTTCGAGAAGAAGAAACTTTCTTTTCTGTATTTGCCATCTTT
TTTCCTGCTGCAACTGGAATTCTGGCTGGCGCAAATATCTCAGGTGATCTTGCAGATCCTCAGTCAGCCA
TACCCAAAGGAACACTCCTAGCCATTTTAATTACTACATTGGTTTATGTAGGAATTGCCGTGTCTGTAGG
TTCTTGTGTCGTACGCGATGCCACTGGTAATGTTAATGACACTATCGTAACAGAGCTAACAAACTGTACT
AGCGCAGCCTGCAAATTAAACTTTGATTTTTCATCTTGTGAATCCAGTCCTTGTAGCTACGGCCTAATGA
ACAACTTTCAGGTAATGAGTATGGTGTCAGGATTTACACCACTAATTTCCGCGGGCATATTCTCTGCCAC
TCTTTCTAGCGCATTAGCATCCCTAGTGAGTGCTCCCAAGATATTTCAGGCCCTATGTAAAGACAACATC
TACCCCGCTTTCCAGATGTTTGCTAAAGGTTATGGGAAAAATAATGAGCCATTACGTGGCTACATCTTAA
CATTCTTAATTGCACTTGGATTCATCTTAATTGCCGAACTGAATGTTATTGCACCAATTATCTCATGTTT
CTTCCTTGCCAGCTATGCCCTCATCAATTTTTCAGTATTCCATGCTTCACTGGCCAAAAGCCCAGGATGG
CGACCGGCATTTAAATACTACAATATGTGGATCTCACTTCTTGGAGCAATTCTTTGTTGCATAGTAATGT
TCGTCATTAACTGGTGGGCTGCTTTGCTAACCTACGTGATAGTCCTTGGGCTGTATATTTATGTTACCTA
CAAAAAACCCGATGTGAATTGGGGATCCTCTACACAAGCCCTGACTTACCTCAATGCCCTGCAACATAGT
ATTAGGCTTTCTGGCGTGGAGGACCATGTGAAAAACTTTAGGCCACAGTGTCTTGTTATGACAGGAGCGC
CAAACTCACGGCCGGCCTTACTTCATCTTGTTCACGATTTCACAAAAAATGTTGGTTTGATGATCTGTGG
ACACGTACACATGGGACCACGCAGACAAGCCATGAAAGAAATGTCCATCGACCAAGCCAAATATCAGCGC
TGGCTTATTAAGAACAAAATGAAGGCTTTTTATGCACCAGTACATGCAGATGACCTCAGAGAAGGGGCCC
AATACTTGATGCAGGCTGCTGGCCTGGGCCGTATGAAGCCAAACACACTAGTCCTTGGATTTAAGAAAGA
TTGGTTGCAAGCAGATATGAGGGATGTGGATATGTACATAAACTTATTTCACGATGCTTTTGACATACAA
TATGGCGTAGTGGTTATTCGCCTAAAAGAAGGTCTGGATATTAGTCACCTGCAGGGACAAGAAGAATTAT
TGTCATCACAAGAGAAATCTCCTGGCACCAAGGATGTCGTAGTAAGTGTGGAATATAGTAAAAAGTCCGA
TTTAGATACTTCGAAACCCCTCAGTGAAAAACCAATTACCCATAAAGTCGAGGAAGAAGATGGCAAGACT
GCAACTCAACCACTGTTGAAAAAAGAATCCAAAGGCCCTATTGTGCCTTTGAATGTAGCTGACCAAAAGC
TTCTTGAAGCTAGTACACAGTTTCAGAAAAAACAAGGAAAGAATACTATTGATGTCTGGTGGCTTTTTGA
TGACGGAGGTCTGACCTTATTGATACCTTACCTTCTGACGACCAAGAAAAAATGGAAAGACTGTAAGATC
AGAGTATTCATTGGTGGAAAGATAAACAGAATAGACCATGACCGGAGAGCGATGGCTACTTTACTGAGCA
AGTTCAGAATCGATTTTTCTGACATCATGGTTCTAGGAGACATCAATACCAAACCAAAGAAAGAAAACAT
TATAGCTTTCGAGGAAATCATTGAGCCATACAGACTTCACGAAGATGATAAAGAGCAAGATATCGCAGAT
AAAATGAAAGAAGATGAACCCTGGCGAATAACAGATAATGAATTGGAGCTGTATAAGACCAAGACATACC
GGCAGATCAGGTTAAATGAGTTATTAAAGGAACATTCAAGCACAGCTAACATTATTGTGATGAGTTTACC
GGTCGCACGAAAGGGTGCCGTTTCTAGTGCTCTCTACATGGCATGGTTAGAAGCACTATCTAAGGATCTA
CCACCAATCCTACTAGTTCGTGGGAATCATCAGAGTGTCCTTACCTTCTATTCATAATTAATTAAGTTTA
AACCCGCTGATCAGCCTCGACTGTGCCTTCTAGTTGCCAGCCATCTGTTGTTTGCCCCTCCCCCGTGCCT
TCCTTGACCCTGGAAGGTGCCACTCCCACTGTCCTTTCCTAATAAAATGAGGAAATTGCATCGCATTGTC
TGAGTAGGTGTCATTCTATTCTGGGGGGTGGGGTGGGGCAGGACAGCAAGGGGGAGGATTGGGAAGACAA
TAGCAGGCATGCTGGGGATGCGGTGGGCTCTATGGCTTCTGAGGCGGAAAGAACCAGCTGGGGCTCTAGG
GGGTATCCCC
[124 nt withheld, positions 4771-4894]
C
[91 nt withheld, positions 4896-4986]
A
[49 nt withheld, positions 4988-5036]
CCTTTGACGTTGGAGTCCACGTTCTTT
[37 nt withheld, positions 5064-5100]
ACCCTATCTCGGTCTATTCTTTTGATTTATAAGGGATTTTGCCGATTTCGGCCTATTGGTTAAAAAATGA
GCTGATTTAACAAAAATTTAACGCGAATTAATTCTGTGGAATGTGTGTCAGTTAGGGTGTGGAAAGTCCC
CAGGCTCCCCAGCAGGCAGAAGTATGCAAAGCATGCATCTCAATTAGTCAGCAACCAGGTGTGGAAAGTC
CCCAGGCTCCCCAGCAGGCAGAAGTATGCAAAGCATGCATCTCAATTAGTCAGCAACCATAGTCCCGCCC
CTAACTCCGCCCATCCCGCCCCTAACTCCGCCCAGTTCCGCCCATTCTCCGCCCCATGGCTGACTAATTT
TTTTTATTTATGCAGAGGCCGAGGCCGCCTCTGCCTCTGAGCTATTCCAGAAGTAGTGAGGAGGCTTTTT
TGGAGGCCTAGGCTTTTGCAAAAAGCTCCCGGGAGCTTGTATATCCATTTTCGGATCTGATCAAGAGACA
GGATGAGGATCGTTTCGCATGATTGAACAAGATGGATTGCACGCAGGTTCTCCGGCCGCTTGGGTGGAGA
GGCTATTCGGCTATGACTGGGCACAACAGACAATCGGCTGCTCTGATGCCGCCGTGTTCCGGCTGTCAGC
GCAGGGGCGCCCGGTTCTTTTTGTCAAGACCGACCTGTCCGGTGCCCTGAATGAACTGCAGGACGAGGCA
GCGCGGCTATCGTGGCTGGCCACGACGGGCGTTCCTTGCGCAGCTGTGCTCGACGTTGTCACTGAAGCGG
GAAGGGACTGGCTGCTATTGGGCGAAGTGCCGGGGCAGGATCTCCTGTCATCTCACCTTGCTCCTGCCGA
GAAAGTATCCATCATGGCTGATGCAATGCGGCGGCTGCATACGCTTGATCCGGCTACCTGCCCATTCGAC
CACCAAGCGAAACATCGCATCGAGCGAGCACGTACTCGGATGGAAGCCGGTCTTGTCGATCAGGATGATC
TGGACGAAGAGCATCAGGGGCTCGCGCCAGCCGAACTGTTCGCCAGGCTCAAGGCGCGCATGCCCGACGG
CGAGGATCTCGTCGTGACCCATGGCGATGCCTGCTTGCCGAATATCATGGTGGAAAATGGCCGCTTTTCT
GGATTCATCGACTGTGGCCGGCTGGGTGTGGCGGACCGCTATCAGGACATAGCGTTGGCTACCCGTGATA
TTGCTGAAGAGCTTGGCGGCGAATGGGCTGACCGCTTCCTCGTGCTTTACGGTATCGCCGCTCCCGATTC
GCAGCGCATCGCCTTCTATCGCCTTCTTGACGAGTTCTTCTGAGCGGGACTCTGGGGTTCGAAATGACCG
ACCAAGCGACGCCCAACCTGCCATCACGAGATTTCGATTCCACCGCCGCCTTCTATGAAAGGTTGGGCTT
CGGAATCGTTTTCCGGGACGCCGGCTGGATGATCCTCCAGCGCGGGGATCTCATGCTGGAGTTCTTCGCC
CACCCCAACTTGTTTATTGCAGCTTATAATGGTTACAAATAAAGCAATAGCATCACAAATTTCACAAATA
AAGCATTTTTTTCACTGCATTCTAGTTGTGGTTTGTCCAAACTCATCAATGTATCTTATCATGTCTGTAT
ACCGTCGACCTCTAGCTAGAGCTTGGCGTAATCATGGTCATAGCTGTTTCCTGTGTGAAATTGTTATCCG
CTCACAATTCCACACAACATACGAGCCGGAAGCATAAAGTGTAAAGCCTGGGGTGCCTAATGAGTGAGCT
AACTCACATTAATTGCGTTGCGCTCACTGCCCGCTTTCCAGTCGGGAAACCTGTCGTGCCAGCTGCATTA
ATGAATCGGCCAACGCGCGGGGAGAGGCGGTTTGCGTATTGGGCGCTCTTCCGCTTCCTCGCTCACTGAC
TCGCTGCGCTCGGTCGTTCGGCTGCGGCGAGCGGTATCAGCTCACTCAAAGGCGGTAATACGGTTATCCA
CAGAATCAGGGGATAACGCAGGAAAGAACATGTGAGCAAAAGGCCAGCAAAAGGCCAGGAACCGTAAAAA
GGCCGCGTTGCTGGCGTTTTTCCATAGGCTCCGCCCCCCTGACGAGCATCACAAAAATCGACGCTCAAGT
CAGAGGTGGCGAAACCCGACAGGACTATAAAGATACCAGGCGTTTCCCCCTGGAAGCTCCCTCGTGCGCT
CTCCTGTTCCGACCCTGCCGCTTACCGGATACCTGTCCGCCTTTCTCCCTTCGGGAAGCGTGGCGCTTTC
TCATAGCTCACGCTGTAGGTATCTCAGTTCGGTGTAGGTCGTTCGCTCCAAGCTGGGCTGTGTGCACGAA
CCCCCCGTTCAGCCCGACCGCTGCGCCTTATCCGGTAACTATCGTCTTGAGTCCAACCCGGTAAGACACG
ACTTATCGCCACTGGCAGCAGCCACTGGTAACAGGATTAGCAGAGCGAGGTATGTAGGCGGTGCTACAGA
GTTCTTGAAGTGGTGGCCTAACTACGGCTACACTAGAAGAACAGTATTTGGTATCTGCGCTCTGCTGAAG
CCAGTTACCTTCGGAAAAAGAGTTGGTAGCTCTTGATCCGGCAAACAAACCACCGCTGGTAGCGGTTTTT
TTGTTTGCAAGCAGCAGATTACGCGCAGAAAAAAAGGATCTCAAGAAGATCCTTTGATCTTTTCTACGGG
GTCTGACGCTCAGTGGAACGAAAACTCACGTTAAGGGATTTTGGTCATGAGATTATCAAAAAGGATCTTC
ACCTAGATCCTTTTAAATTAAAAATGAAGTTTTAAATCAATCTAAAGTATATATGAGTAAACTTGGTCTG
ACAGTTACCAATGCTTAATCAGTGAGGCACCTATCTCAGCGATCTGTCTATTTCGTTCATCCATAGTTGC
CTGACTCCCCGTCGTGTAGATAACTACGATACGGGAGGGCTTACCATCTGGCCCCAGTGCTGCAATGATA
CCGCGAGACCCACGCTCACCGGCTCCAGATTTATCAGCAATAAACCAGCCAGCCGGAAGGGCCGAGCGCA
GAAGTGGTCCTGCAACTTTATCCGCCTCCATCCAGTCTATTAATTGTTGCCGGGAAGCTAGAGTAAGTAG
TTCGCCAGTTAATAGTTTGCGCAACGTTGTTGCCATTGCTACAGGCATCGTGGTGTCACGCTCGTCGTTT
GGTATGGCTTCATTCAGCTCCGGTTCCCAACGATCAAGGCGAGTTACATGATCCCCCATGTTGTGCAAAA
AAGCGGTTAGCTCCTTCGGTCCTCCGATCGTTGTCAGAAGTAAGTTGGCCGCAGTGTTATCACTCATGGT
TATGGCAGCACTGCATAATTCTCTTACTGTCATGCCATCCGTAAGATGCTTTTCTGTGACTGGTGAGTAC
TCAACCAAGTCATTCTGAGAATAGTGTATGCGGCGACCGAGTTGCTCTTGCCCGGCGTCAATACGGGATA
ATACCGCGCCACATAGCAGAACTTTAAAAGTGCTCATCATTGGAAAACGTTCTTCGGGGCGAAAACTCTC
AAGGATCTTACCGCTGTTGAGATCCAGTTCGATGTAACCCACTCGTGCACCCAACTGATCTTCAGCATCT
TTTACTTTCACCAGCGTTTCTGGGTGAGCAAAAACAGGAAGGCAAAATGCCGCAAAAAAGGGAATAAGGG
CGACACGGAAATGTTGAATACTCATACTCTTCCTTTTTCAATATTATTGAAGCATTTATCAGGGTTATTG
TCTCATGAGCGGATACATATTTGAATGTATTTAGAAAAATAAACAAATAGGGGTTCCGCGCACATTTCCC
CGAAAAGTGCCACCTGACGTCGACGGATCGGGAGATCTCCCGATCCCCTATGGTGCACTCTCAGTACAAT
CTGCTCTGATGCCGCATAGTTAAGCCAGTATCTGCTCCCTGCTTGTGTGTTGGAGGTCGCTGAGTAGTGC
GCGAGCAAAATTTAAGCTACAACAAGGCAAGGCTTGACCGACAATTGCATGAAGAATCTGCTTAGGGTTA
GGCGTTTTGCGCTGCTTCGCGATGTACGGGCCAGATATACGCGTTGACATTGATTATTGACTAGTTATTA
ATAGTAATCAATTACGGGGTCATTAGTTCATAGCCCATATATGGAGTTCCGCGTTACATAACTTACGGTA
AATGGCCCGCCTGGCTGACCGCCCAACGACCCCCGCCCATTGACGTCAATAATGACGTATGTTCCCATAG
TAACGCCAATAGGGACTTTCCATTGACGTCAATGGGTGGAGTATTTACGGTAAACTGCCCACTTGGCAGT
ACATCAAGTGTATCATATGCCAAGTACGCCCCCTATTGACGTCAATGACGGTAAATGGCCCGCCTGGCAT
TATGCCCAGTACATGACCTTATGGGACTTTCCTACTTGGCAGTACATCTACGTATTAGTCATCGCTATTA
CCATGGTGATGCGGTTTTGGCAGTACATCAATGGGCGTGGATAGCGGTTTGACTCACGGGGATTTCCAAG
TCTCCACCCCATTGACGTCAATGGGAGTTTGTTTTGGCACCAAAATCAACGGGACTTTCCAAAATGTCGT
AACAACTCCGCCCCATTGACGCAAATGGGCGGTAGGCGTGTACGGTGGGAGGTCTATATAAGCAGAGCTC
TCTGGCTAACTAGAGAACCCACTGCTTACTGGCTTATCGAAATTAATACGACTCACTATAGGGAGACCCA
AGCTG
Features (pLannotate 1.2.2; 22 found; start..end, strand, type, name):
     31..96      +  CDS            3xFLAG: three tandem FLAG® epitope tags, followed by an enterokinase cleavage site
    109..822     +  CDS            mCitrine: mCitrine is a basic (constitutively fluorescent) yellow fluorescent protein published in 2001, derived from Aequorea victoria.
    829..4464    +  CDS            SLC12A2: S12A2_HUMAN - Also known as NKCC1. Experimental evidence at protein level: Swiss-Prot protein existence level 1. Cation-chloride cotransporter which mediates the electroneutral transport of chloride, potassium and/or sodium ions across the membrane. Plays a vital role in the regulation of ionic balance and cell volume. From Homo sapiens (Human).
   4501..4725    +  polyA_signal   bGH poly(A) signal: bovine growth hormone polyadenylation signal
   4729..4750    +  promoter       SV40 promoter (fragment): SV40 enhancer and early promoter
   4771..5199    +  rep_origin     f1 ori (sequence partly withheld): f1 bacteriophage origin of replication; arrow indicates direction of (+) strand synthesis
   5213..5542    +  promoter       SV40 promoter: SV40 enhancer and early promoter
   5609..6400    +  CDS            neo: KKA2_KLEPN - Also known as kan, nptII. Experimental evidence at protein level: Swiss-Prot protein existence level 1. Resistance to kanamycin, neomycin, paromomycin, ribostamycin, butirosin and gentamicin B. From Klebsiella pneumoniae.
   6424..6582    +  CDS            ble (fragment): BLE_KLEPN - Experimental evidence at protein level: Swiss-Prot protein existence level 1. Binding protein with a strong affinity to the bleomycin family of antibiotics. Binds to CL990; an antimitotic-antibiotic compound. From Klebsiella pneumoniae.
   6577..6698    +  polyA_signal   SV40 poly(A) signal: SV40 polyadenylation signal
   6771..6787    -  protein_bind   lac operator: The lac repressor binds to the lac operator to inhibit transcription in E. coli. This inhibition can be relieved by adding lactose or isopropyl-β-D-thiogalactopyranoside (IPTG). lac repressor encoded by lacI
   6795..6825    -  promoter       lac promoter: promoter for the E. coli lac operon
   6840..6861    -  protein_bind   CAP binding site: CAP binding activates transcription in the presence of cAMP. E. coli catabolite activator protein
   6874..6966    -  CDS            lacI (fragment): lac repressor; lacI; The lac repressor binds to the lac operator to inhibit transcription in E. coli. This inhibition can be relieved by adding lactose or isopropyl-β-D-thiogalactopyranoside (IPTG).
   7149..7734    -  rep_origin     ori: high-copy-number ColE1/pMB1/pBR322/pUC origin of replication
   7905..8765    -  CDS            AmpR: β-lactamase; bla; confers resistance to ampicillin, carbenicillin, and related antibiotics
   8766..8870    -  promoter       AmpR promoter: bla
   8929..8981    -  misc_feature   bom (fragment): basis of mobility region from pBR322
   9136..9515    +  enhancer       CMV enhancer: human cytomegalovirus immediate early enhancer
   9516..9719    +  promoter       CMV promoter: human cytomegalovirus (CMV) immediate early promoter
   9715..9748    +  LTR            5' LTR (truncated) (fragment): truncated 5' long terminal repeat (LTR) from HIV-1
   9764..9782    +  promoter       T7 promoter: promoter for bacteriophage T7 RNA polymerase
