[The description below was written by a language model from this plasmid's Addgene catalogue record and pLannotate feature annotations shown in this document.]
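Description:
pcDNA3.1 Flag YFP hNKCC1 N680C (NT468) is a mammalian expression plasmid built on the pcDNA3.1 neo backbone, with a full sequence record of 9,795 nt. It is propagated in E. coli as a high-copy plasmid through a ColE1/pUC-type origin and selected with ampicillin via the β-lactamase gene. An f1 origin is also present. For mammalian cells, an SV40 early promoter drives a neomycin phosphotransferase gene followed by an SV40 polyadenylation signal, allowing G418 selection of stable transfectants.

The payload is a single fusion open reading frame placed between the human CMV immediate-early enhancer/promoter and the bovine growth hormone polyadenylation signal, cloned between NheI and PmeI sites. It reads, from the N terminus, a 3xFLAG epitope, a yellow fluorescent protein (annotated by sequence match as mCitrine), and the human Na-K-Cl cotransporter NKCC1 (SLC12A2). The NKCC1 coding sequence is synthetic, designed to contain convenient restriction sites, and carries an asparagine-to-cysteine substitution at residue 680; the plasmid was derived from the corresponding wild-type construct (NT17). A T7 promoter lies just upstream of the insert. The short annotated fragments (an HIV-1 LTR piece next to the CMV promoter, ble, lacI, bom and the lac promoter/operator region) are probably backbone remnants or annotation matches rather than functional parts.

The FLAG tag allows immunodetection or purification, and YFP allows visualisation of expression and localisation. The associated publication title describes internal crosslinking between transmembrane domains 10 and 11/12. This suggests the introduced cysteine serves as a crosslinking probe for conformational movements during ion transport and transporter activation, although the record does not spell out its role.
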