Addgene plasmid #50881: pcDNA3.1 Flag YFP hNKCC1 N680C (NT468)
Purpose: Expresses human NKCC1 N680C mutant with an N-terminal 3xFLAG-YFP tag in mammalian cells. cDNA is synthetic, containing convenient restriction sites.
Depositing lab: Biff Forbush. Depositing organization: Yale University. Publication: Molecular Motions Involved in Na-K-Cl Cotransporter-mediated Ion Transport and Transporter Activation Revealed by Internal Crosslinking between Transmembrane Domains 10 and 11/12. Monette MY, Somasekharan S, Forbush B. J Biol Chem. 2014 Jan 22. 10.1074/jbc.M113.542258 PubMed 24451383.
Backbone
  Vector backbone: pcDNA 3.1 neo
  Backbone manufacturer: Life Technologies
  Backbone size w/o insert (bp): 5316
  Vector type: Mammalian Expression
  Selectable markers: Neomycin (select with G418)
Growth in bacteria
  Bacterial resistance: Ampicillin, 100 μg/mL
  Growth temperature: 37°C
  Growth strain: DH5alpha
  Copy number: High Copy
Gene/Insert
  Gene/Insert name: human NKCC1 (synthetic) (alt names: Slc12A2 (synthetic); Na-K-Cl cotransporter)
  Species: H. sapiens (human), Synthetic
  Insert size (bp): 4479
  Mutation: N680C in hNKCC1 in NT17
  Entrez Gene: SLC12A2 (a.k.a. BSC, BSC-2, BSC2, CCC1, KILQS, NKCC1, PPP1R141)
  Promoter: CMV
  Tag / fusion protein: 3x Flag (N terminal on insert); YFP (N terminal on insert)
  Cloning method: Restriction Enzyme; 5′ cloning site NheI (not destroyed); 3′ cloning site PmeI (not destroyed)
  Sequencing primers: 5′ CMV-F; 3′ BGH-rev
Terms and licenses: Academic/Nonprofit Terms; Industry Terms: Not Available to Industry
Depositor comments: Plasmid constructed from pcDNA3.1 Flag YFP hNKCC1 WT (NT17). See Addgene plasmid# 49085 (http://www.addgene.org/49085/) for plasmid map of wild-type construct.
How to cite: pcDNA3.1 Flag YFP hNKCC1 N680C (NT468) was a gift from Biff Forbush (Addgene plasmid # 50881 ; http://n2t.net/addgene:50881 ; RRID:Addgene_50881)
