>Addgene plasmid #50881 | pcDNA3.1 Flag YFP hNKCC1 N680C (NT468) | addgene partial sequence | sequence record 78617 | CMV-F 5'-CGCAAATGGGCGGTAGGCGTG-3'
AGCTCTCTGGCTAACTAGAGAACCCACTGCTTACTGGCTTATCGAAATTAATACGACTCACTATAGGGAG
ACCCAAGCTGGCTAGCCCGGGCACGGCCGCCACCATGGGAGACTACAAAGACCATGACGGTGATTATAAA
GATCACGACATCGACTACAAGGATGACGATGACAAGGGTGACCCTACCGTCAGCAAGGGCGAGGAGCTGT
TCACCGGGGTGGTGCCCATCCTGGTCGAGCTGGACGGCGACGTAAACGGCCACAAGTTCAGCGTGTCCGG
CGAGGGCGAGGGCGATGCCACCTACGGCAAGCTGACCCTGAAGTTCATCTGCACCACCGGCAAGCTGCCC
GTGCCCTGGCCCACCCTCGTGACCACCTTCGGCTACGGCCTGATGTGCTTCGCCCGCTACCCCGACCACA
TGAAGCAGCACGACTTCTTCAAGTCCGCCATGCCCGAAGGCTACGTCCAGGAGCGCACCATCTTCTTCAA
GGACGACGGCAACTACAAGACCCGCGCCGAGGTGAAGTTCGAGGGCGACACCCTGGTGAACCGCATCGAG
CTGAAGGGCATCGACTTCAAGGAGGACGGCAACATCCTAGGGCACAAGCTGGAGTACAACTACAACAGCC
ACAACGTTTATATCATGGCCGACAAGCAGAAGAACGGCATCAAGGTGAACTTCAAGATCCGCCACAACAT
CGAGGACGGCAGCGTGCAGCTCGCCGACCACTACCAGCAGAACACCCCCATCGGCGACGGCCCCGTGCTG
CTGCCCGACAACCACTACCTGAGCTACCAGTCCAAACTGAGCAAAGACCCCAACGAGAAGCGCGATCACA
TGGTCCTGCTGG
