>Addgene plasmid #50881 | pcDNA3.1 Flag YFP hNKCC1 N680C (NT468) | addgene partial sequence | sequence record 79001 | hNKCC1-int-R 5'-ATATTTGGCTTGGTCGATGG-3'
TCCACAGATCATCAAACCAACATTTTTTGTGAAATCGTGAACAAGATGAAGTAAGGCCGGCCGTGAGTTT
GGCGCTCCTGTCATAACAAGACACTGTGGCCTAAAGTTTTTCACATGGTCCTCCACGCCAGAAAGCCTAA
TACTATGTTGCAGGGCATTGAGGTAAGTCAGGGCTTGTGTAGAGGATCCCCAATTCACATCGGGTTTTTT
GTAGGTAACATAAATATACAGCCCAAGGACTATCACGTAGGTTAGCAAAGCAGCCCACCAGTTAATGACG
AACATTACTATGCAACAAAGAATTGCTCCAAGAAGTGAGATCCACATATTGTAGTATTTAAATGCCGGTC
GCCATCCTGGGCTTTTGGCCAGTGAAGCATGGAATACTGAAAAATTGATGAGGGCATAGCTGGCAAGGAA
GAAACATGAGATAATTGGTGCAATAACATTCAGTTCGGCAATTAAGATGAATCCAAGTGCAATTAAGAAT
GTTAAGATGTAGCCACGTAATGGCTCATTATTTTTCCCATAACCTTTAGCAAACATCTGGAAAGCGGGGT
AGATGTTGTCTTTACATAGGGCCTGAAATATCTTGGGAGCACTCACTAGGGATGCTAATGCGCTAGAAAG
AGTGGCAGAGAATATGCCCGCGGAAATTAGTGGTGTAAATCCTGACACCATACTCATTACCTGAAAGTTG
TTCATTAGGCCGTAGCTACAAGGACTGGATTCACAAGATGAAAAATCAAAGTTTAATTTGCAGGCTGCGC
TAGTACAGTTTGTTAGCTCTGTTACGATAGTGTCATTAACATTACCAGTGGCATCGCGTACGACACAAGA
ACCTACAGACACGGCAATTCCTACATAAACCAATGTAGTAATTA
